>Addgene plasmid #192295 | pEN_TT 3xFLAG-CSE1L | addgene full sequence | sequence record 377868 | Addgene NGS Result
CTGACGGATGGCCTTTTTGCGTTTCTACAAACTCTTCCTGTTAGTTAGTTACTTAAGCTCGGGCCCCAAA
TAATGATTTTATTTTGACTGATAGTGACCTGTTCGTTGCAACAAATTGATAAGCAATGCTTTTTTATAAT
GCCAACTTTGTACAAAAAAGCAGGCTTTAAAGGAACCAATTCAGTCGACTGGATCCCGAGTTTACTCCCT
ATCAGTGATAGAGAACGTATGTCGAGTTTACTCCCTATCAGTGATAGAGAACGATGTCGAGTTTACTCCC
TATCAGTGATAGAGAACGTATGTCGAGTTTACTCCCTATCAGTGATAGAGAACGTATGTCGAGTTTACTC
CCTATCAGTGATAGAGAACGTATGTCGAGTTTATCCCTATCAGTGATAGAGAACGTATGTCGAGTTTACT
CCCTATCAGTGATAGAGAACGTATGTCGAGGTAGGCGTGTACGGTGGGAGGCCTATATAAGCAGAGCTCG
TTTAGTGAACCGTCAGATCGCCACTAGAATGGACTACAAAGACCATGACGGTGATTATAAAGATCATGAC
ATCGATTACAAGGATGACGATGACAAGATGGAACTCAGCGATGCAAATCTGCAAACACTAACAGAATATT
TAAAGAAAACACTTGATCCTGATCCTGCCATCCGACGTCCAGCTGAGAAATTTCTTGAATCTGTTGAAGG
AAATCAGAATTATCCACTGTTGCTTTTGACATTACTGGAGAAGTCCCAGGATAATGTTATCAAAGTATGT
GCTTCAGTAACATTCAAAAACTATATTAAAAGGAACTGGAGAATTGTTGAAGATGAACCAAACAAAATTT
GTGAAGCCGATCGAGTGGCCATTAAAGCCAACATAGTGCACTTGATGCTTAGCAGCCCAGAGCAAATTCA
GAAGCAGTTAAGTGATGCAATTAGCATTATTGGCAGAGAAGATTTTCCACAGAAATGGCCTGACTTGCTG
ACAGAAATGGTGAATCGCTTTCAGAGTGGAGATTTCCATGTTATTAATGGAGTCCTCCGTACAGCACATT
CATTATTTAAAAGATACCGTCATGAATTTAAGTCAAACGAGTTATGGACTGAAATTAAGCTTGTTCTGGA
TGCCTTTGCTTTGCCTTTGACTAATCTTTTTAAGGCCACTATTGAACTCTGCAGTACCCATGCAAATGAT
GCCTCTGCCCTGAGGATTCTGTTTTCTTCCCTGATCCTGATCTCAAAATTGTTCTATAGTTTAAACTTTC
AGGATCTCCCTGAATTTTTTGAAGATAATATGGAAACTTGGATGAATAATTTTCATACTCTCTTAACATT
GGATAATAAGCTTTTACAAACTGATGATGAAGAGGAAGCCGGCTTATTGGAGCTCTTAAAATCCCAGATT
TGTGATAATGCCGCACTCTATGCACAAAAGTACGATGAAGAATTCCAGCGATACCTGCCTCGTTTTGTTA
CAGCCATCTGGAATTTACTAGTTACAACGGGTCAAGAGGTTAAATATGATTTGTTGGTAAGTAATGCAAT
TCAATTTCTGGCTTCAGTTTGTGAGAGACCTCATTATAAGAATCTATTTGAGGACCAGAACACGCTGACA
AGTATCTGTGAAAAGGTTATTGTGCCTAACATGGAATTTAGAGCTGCTGATGAAGAAGCATTTGAAGATA
ATTCTGAGGAGTACATAAGGAGAGATTTGGAAGGATCTGATATTGATACTAGACGCAGGGCTGCTTGTGA
TCTGGTACGAGGATTATGCAAGTTTTTTGAGGGACCTGTGACAGGAATCTTCTCTGGTTATGTTAATTCC
ATGCTGCAGGAATACGCAAAAAATCCATCTGTCAACTGGAAACACAAAGATGCAGCCATCTACCTAGTGA
CATCTTTGGCATCAAAAGCCCAAACACAGAAGCATGGAATTACACAAGCAAATGAACTTGTAAACCTAAC
TGAGTTCTTTGTGAATCACATCCTCCCTGATTTAAAATCAGCTAATGTGAATGAATTTCCTGTCCTTAAA
GCTGACGGTATCAAATATATTATGATTTTTAGAAATCAAGTGCCAAAAGAACATCTTTTAGTCTCGATTC
CTCTCTTGATTAATCATCTTCAAGCTGAAAGTATTGTTGTTCATACTTACGCAGCTCATGCTCTTGAACG
GCTCTTTACTATGCGAGGGCCTAACAATGCCACTCTCTTTACAGCTGCAGAAATCGCACCGTTTGTTGAG
ATTCTGCTAACAAACCTTTTCAAAGCTCTCACACTTCCTGGCTCTTCAGAAAATGAATATATTATGAAAG
CTATCATGAGAAGTTTTTCTCTCCTACAAGAAGCCATAATCCCCTACATCCCTACTCTCATCACTCAGCT
TACACAGAAGCTATTAGCTGTTAGTAAGAACCCAAGCAAACCTCACTTTAATCACTACATGTTTGAAGCA
ATATGTTTATCCATAAGAATAACTTGCAAAGCTAACCCTGCTGCTGTTGTAAATTTTGAGGAGGCTTTGT
TTTTGGTGTTTACTGAAATCTTACAAAATGATGTGCAAGAATTTATTCCATACGTCTTTCAAGTGATGTC
TTTGCTTCTGGAAACACACAAAAATGACATCCCGTCTTCCTATATGGCCTTATTTCCTCATCTCCTTCAG
CCAGTGCTTTGGGAAAGAACAGGAAATATTCCTGCTCTAGTGAGGCTTCTTCAAGCATTCTTAGAACGCG
GTTCAAACACAATAGCAAGTGCTGCAGCTGACAAAATTCCTGGGTTACTAGGTGTCTTTCAGAAGCTGAT
TGCATCCAAAGCAAATGACCACCAAGGTTTTTATCTTCTAAACAGTATAATAGAGCACATGCCTCCTGAA
TCAGTTGACCAATATAGGAAACAAATCTTCATTCTGCTATTCCAGAGACTTCAGAATTCCAAAACAACCA
AGTTTATCAAGAGTTTTTTAGTCTTTATTAATTTGTATTGCATAAAATATGGGGCACTAGCACTACAAGA
AATATTTGATGGTATACAACCAAAAATGTTTGGAATGGTTTTGGAAAAAATTATTATTCCTGAAATTCAG
AAGGTATCTGGAAATGTAGAGAAAAAGATCTGTGCGGTTGGCATAACCAAATTACTAACAGAATGTCCCC
CAATGATGGACACTGAGTATACCAAACTGTGGACTCCATTATTACAGTCTTTGATTGGTCTTTTTGAGTT
ACCCGAAGATGATACCATTCCTGATGAGGAACATTTTATTGACATAGAAGATACACCAGGATATCAGACT
GCCTTCTCACAGTTGGCATTTGCTGGGAAAAAAGAGCATGATCCTGTAGGTCAAATGGTGAATAACCCCA
AAATTCACCTGGCACAGTCACTTCACAAGTTGTCTACCGCCTGTCCAGGAAGGGTTCCATCAATGGTGAG
CACCAGCCTGAATGCAGAAGCGCTCCAGTATCTCCAAGGGTACCTTCAGGCAGCCAGTGTGACACTGCTT
TAACAATTGGAAGACTAATGCGTTTTCGAGATATCTAGACCCAGCTTTCTTGTACAAAGTTGGCATTATA
AGAAAGCATTGCTTATCAATTTGTTGCAACGAACAGGTCACTATCAGTCAAAATAAAATCATTATTTGCC
ATCCAGCTGCAGCTCTGGCCCGTGTCTCAAAATCTCTGATGTTACATTGCACAAGATAAAAATATATCAT
CATGAACAATAAAACTGTCTGCTTACATAAACAGTAATACAAGGGGTGTTATGAGCCATATTCAACGGGA
AACGTCGAGGCCGCGATTAAATTCCAACATGGATGCTGATTTATATGGGTATAAATGGGCTCGCGATAAT
GTCGGGCAATCAGGTGCGACAATCTATCGCTTGTATGGGAAGCCCGATGCGCCAGAGTTGTTTCTGAAAC
ATGGCAAAGGTAGCGTTGCCAATGATGTTACAGATGAGATGGTCAGACTAAACTGGCTGACGGAATTTAT
GCCTCTTCCGACCATCAAGCATTTTATCCGTACTCCTGATGATGCATGGTTACTCACCACTGCGATCCCC
GGAAAAACAGCATTCCAGGTATTAGAAGAATATCCTGATTCAGGTGAAAATATTGTTGATGCGCTGGCAG
TGTCCCTGCGCCGGTTGCATTCGATTCCTGTTTGTAATTGTCCTTTTAACAGCGATCGCGTATTTCGTCT
CGCTCAGGCGCAATCACGAATGAATAACGGTTTGGTTGATGCGAGTGATTTTGATGACGAGCGTAATGGC
TGGCCTGTTGAACAAGTCTGGAAAGAAATGCATAAACTTTTGCCATTCTCACCGGATTCAGTCGTCACTC
ATGGTGATTTCTCACTTGATAACCTTATTTTTGACGAGGGGAAATTAGGCCGGGAAGCCGATCTCGGCTT
GAACGAATTGTTAGGTGGCGGTACTTGGGTCGATATCAAAGTGCATCACTTCTTCCCGTATGCCCAACTT
TGTATAGAGAGCCACTGCGGGATCGTCACCGTAATCTGCTTGCACGTAGATCACATAAGCACCAAGCGCG
TTGGCCTCATGCTTGAGGAGATTGATGAGCGCGGTGGCAATGCCCTGCCTCCGGTGCTCGCCGGAGACTG
CGAGATCATAGATATAGATCTCACTACGCGGCTGCTCAAACTTGGGCAGAACGTAAGCCGCGAGAGCGCC
AACAACCGCTTCTTGGTCGAAGGCAGCAAGCGCGATGAATGTCTTACTACGGAGCAAGTTCCCGAGGTAA
TCGGAGTCCGGCTGATGTTGGGAGTAGGTGGCTACGTCTCCGAACTCACGACCGAAAAGATCAAGAGCAG
CCCGCATGGATTTGACTTGGTCAGGGCCGAGCCTACATGTGCGAATGATGCCCATACTTGAGCCACCTAA
CTTTGTTTTAGGGCGACTGCCCTGCTGCGTAACATCGTTGCTGCTGCGTAACATCGTTGCTGCTCCATAA
CATCAAACATCGACCCACGGCGTAACGCGCTTGCTGCTTGGATGCCCGAGGCATAGACTGTACAAAAAAA
CAGTCATAACAAGCCATGAAAACCGCCACTGCGCCGTTACCACCGCTGCGTTCGGTCAAGGTTCTGGACC
AGTTGCGTGAGCGCATACGCTACTTGCATTACAGTTTACGAACCGAACAGGCTTATGTCAACTGGGTTCG
TGCCTTCATCCGTTTCCACGGTGTGCGTCACCCGGCAACCTTGGGCAGCAGCGAAGTCGAGGCATTTCTG
TCCTGGCTGGCGAACGAGCGCAAGGTTTCGGTCTCCACGCATCGTCAGGCATTGGCGGCCTTGCTGTTCT
TCTACGGCAAGGTGCTGTGCACGGATCTGCCCTGGCTTCAGGAGATCGGAAGACCTCGGCCGTCGCGGCG
CTTGCCGGTGGTGCTGACCCCGGATGAAGTGGTTCGCATCCTCGGTTTTCTGGAAGGCGAGCATCGTTTG
TTCGCCCAGGACTCTAGCTATAGTTCTAGTGGTTGGCTACTAATAGGTTGTATTGATGTTGGACGAGTCG
GAATCGCAGACCGATACCAGGATCTTGCCATCCTATGGAACTGCCTCGGTGAGTTTTCTCCTTCATTACA
GAAACGGCTTTTTCAAAAATATGGTATTGATAATCCTGATATGAATAAATTGCAGTTTCATTTGATGCTC
GATGAGTTTTTCTAATCAGAATTGGTTAATTGGTTGTAACACTGGCAGAGCATTACGCTGACTTGACGGG
ACGGCGCAAGCTCATGACCAAAATCCCTTAACGTGAGTTTTCGTTCCACTGAGCGTCAGACCCCGTAGAA
AAGATCAAAGGATCTTCTTGAGATCCTTTTTTTCTGCGCGTAATCTGCTGCTTGCAAACAAAAAAACCAC
CGCTACCAGCGGTGGTTTGTTTGCCGGATCAAGAGCTACCAACTCTTTTTCCGAAGGTAACTGGCTTCAG
CAGAGCGCAGATACCAAATACTGTTCTTCTAGTGTAGCCGTAGTTAGGCCACCACTTCAAGAACTCTGTA
GCACCGCCTACATACCTCGCTCTGCTAATCCTGTTACCAGTGGCTGCTGCCAGTGGCGATAAGTCGTGTC
TTACCGGGTTGGACTCAAGACGATAGTTACCGGATAAGGCGCAGCGGTCGGGCTGAACGGGGGGTTCGTG
CACACAGCCCAGCTTGGAGCGAACGACCTACACCGAACTGAGATACCTACAGCGTGAGCTATGAGAAAGC
GCCACGCTTCCCGAAGGGAGAAAGGCGGACAGGTATCCGGTAAGCGGCAGGGTCGGAACAGGAGAGCGCA
CGAGGGAGCTTCCAGGGGGAAACGCCTGGTATCTTTATAGTCCTGTCGGGTTTCGCCACCTCTGACTTGA
GCGTCGATTTTTGTGATGCTCGTCAGGGGGGCGGAGCCTATGGAAAAACGCCAGCAACGCGGCCTTTTTA
CGGTTCCTGGCCTTTTGCTGGCCTTTTGCTCACATGTTCTTTCCTGCGTTATCCCCTGATTCTGTGGATA
ACCGTATTACCGCTAGCATGGATCTCGGGGACGTCTAACTACTAAGCGAGAGTAGGGAACTGCCAGGCAT
CAAATAAAACGAAAGGCTCAGTCGGAAGACTGGGCCTTTCGTTTTATCTGTTGTTTGTCGGTGAACGCTC
TCCTGAGTAGGACAAATCCGCCGGGAGCGGATTTGAACGTTGTGAAGCAACGGCCCGGAGGGTGGCGGGC
AGGACGCCCGCCATAAACTGCCAGGCATCAAACTAAGCAGAAGGCCATC
Features (pLannotate 1.2.2; 13 found; start..end, strand, type, name):
     67..166     +  protein_bind   attL1: mutant version of attL; recombination site for the Gateway® LR reaction LR Clonase™
    198..512     +  promoter       tight TRE promoter: Tet-responsive promoter PTight, consisting of seven tet operator sequences followed by the minimal CMV promoter
    522..587     +  CDS            3xFLAG: three tandem FLAG® epitope tags, followed by an enterokinase cleavage site
    588..3500    +  CDS            CSE1L: XPO2_HUMAN - Also known as CAS From Homo sapiens (Human).
   3539..3638    -  protein_bind   attL2: mutant version of attL; recombination site for the Gateway® LR reaction LR Clonase™
   3761..4387    +  CDS            KanR (fragment): aminoglycoside phosphotransferase; aph(3')-Ia; confers resistance to kanamycin in bacteria or G418 (Geneticin®) in eukaryotes
   4421..4954    -  CDS            GmR: gentamycin acetyltransferase; aacC1; confers resistance to gentamycin
   5143..5171    -  promoter       Pc promoter: intI1 (promoter lies within the coding sequence); class 1 integron promoter
   5149..5496    -  CDS            YPR2_ECOLX (fragment): Protein predicted: Swiss-Prot protein existence level 4. From Escherichia coli.
   5501..5685    +  CDS            KanR (fragment): aminoglycoside phosphotransferase; aph(3')-Ia; confers resistance to kanamycin in bacteria or G418 (Geneticin®) in eukaryotes
   5828..6416    +  rep_origin     ori: high-copy-number ColE1/pMB1/pBR322/pUC origin of replication
   6584..6627    -  terminator     rrnB T1 terminator: Escherichia coli rrnB; transcription terminator T1 from the E. coli rrnB gene
   6759..17      +  terminator     rrnB T2 terminator (across the origin): transcription terminator T2 from the E. coli rrnB gene
