[The description below was written by a language model from this plasmid's Addgene catalogue record and pLannotate feature annotations shown in this document.]
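Description:
pEN_TT 3xFLAG-CSE1L is a Gateway entry vector built on the pEN_TTmiRC2 backbone, designed to carry a tetracycline-inducible expression cassette for epitope-tagged human CSE1L into a destination vector. It is propagated in E. coli as a high-copy plasmid using a ColE1/pUC-type origin and is selected with gentamicin through the aacC1 gentamicin acetyltransferase gene, which is driven by a class 1 integron Pc promoter. The feature table also shows two separated fragments of a kanamycin resistance gene flanking the gentamicin cassette, consistent with the gentamicin marker having been inserted into and disrupting an original KanR gene. The plasmid should therefore not be expected to confer kanamycin resistance. The rrnB T1 and T2 terminators sit upstream of the attL1 site and insulate the cassette from read-through transcription in bacteria.

The payload lies between attL1 and attL2, the recombination sites used in the Gateway LR reaction. It consists of the tight TRE promoter (seven tet operators fused to a minimal CMV promoter), followed by an N-terminal 3xFLAG tag fused directly to the human CSE1L coding sequence. CSE1L is also known as CAS or XPO2, an exportin involved in nucleocytoplasmic transport. Because the promoter sits inside the att sites, LR recombination moves the whole inducible unit, promoter included, into the destination vector. Expression then depends on a Tet transactivator, which is not encoded here and must be supplied by the destination vector or the host cell. No polyadenylation signal is annotated within the cassette. The insert was cloned by restriction digestion between SpeI, which was destroyed, and MfeI. The construct serves as an intermediate for generating doxycycline-regulated 3xFLAG-CSE1L expression in mammalian cells, with the tag allowing detection or immunoprecipitation.
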