Addgene plasmid #192295: pEN_TT 3xFLAG-CSE1L
Purpose: Gateway entry vector for an inducible 3xFLAG-CSE1L
Depositing lab: Kevin Janes. Depositing organization: University of Virginia. Publication: Nucleocytoplasmic transport of active HER2 causes fractional escape from the DCIS-like state. Wang L, Paudel BB, McKnight RA, Janes KA. Nat Commun. 2023 Apr 13;14(1):2110. doi: 10.1038/s41467-023-37914-x. PubMed 37055441.
Backbone
  Vector backbone: pEN_TTmiRC2
  Backbone manufacturer: Addgene #25752
  Vector type: Gateway entry vector
Growth in bacteria
  Bacterial resistance: Gentamicin, 10 μg/mL
  Growth temperature: 37°C
  Growth strain: DH5alpha
  Copy number: High Copy
Gene/Insert
  Gene/Insert name: CSE1L (alt names: CAS; XPO2)
  Species: H. sapiens (human)
  Entrez Gene: CSE1L (a.k.a. CAS, CSE1, XPO2)
  Tag / fusion protein: 3xFLAG (N terminal on insert)
  Cloning method: Restriction Enzyme; 5′ cloning site SpeI (destroyed during cloning); 3′ cloning site MfeI (not destroyed)
Terms and licenses: Academic/Nonprofit Terms; Industry Terms: Not Available to Industry
How to cite: pEN_TT 3xFLAG-CSE1L was a gift from Kevin Janes (Addgene plasmid # 192295 ; http://n2t.net/addgene:192295 ; RRID:Addgene_192295)
